Addgene plasmid #230382: AiP13786 - pAAV-AiE0140h-minBG-iCre(R297T)-BGHpA (Alias: CN3786)
Purpose: AiE0140h is an enhancer sequence, designed to drive AAV-mediated transgene expression in specific populations of brain cells
Depositing lab: Allen Institute for Brain Science & Jonathan Ting. Depositing organization: Allen Institute. Publication: A suite of enhancer AAVs and transgenic mouse lines for genetic access to cortical cell types. Ben-Simon Y, Hooper M, Narayan S, Daigle TL, Dwivedi D, Way SW, Oster A, Stafford DA, Mich JK, Taormina MJ, Martinez RA, Opitz-Araya X, Roth JR, Alexander JR, Allen S, Amster A, Arbuckle J, Ayala A, Baker PM, Bakken TE, Barcelli T, Barta S, Bendrick J, Bertagnolli D, Bielstein C, Bishwakarma P, Bowlus J, Boyer G, Brouner K, Casian B, Casper T, Chakka AB, Chakrabarty R, Chance RK, Chavan S, Clark M, Colbert K, Collman F, Daniel S, Departee M, DiValentin P, Donadio N, Dotson N, Egdorf T, Fliss T, Gabitto M, Garcia J, Gary A, Gasperini M, Gloe J, Goldy J, Gore BB, Graybuck L, Greisman N, Haeseleer F, Halterman C, Haradon Z, Hastings SD, Helback O, Ho W, Hockemeyer D, Huang C, Huff S, Hunker A, Johansen N, Jones D, Juneau Z, Kalmbach B, Kannan M, Khem S, Kussick E, Kutsal R, Larsen R, Lee C, Lee AY, Leibly M, Lenz GH, Li S, Liang E, Lusk N, Madigan Z, Malloy J, Malone J, McCue R, Melchor J, Mollenkopf T, Moosman S, Morin E, Newman D, Ng L, Ngo K, Omstead V, Otto S, Oyama A, Pena N, Pham T, Phillips E, Pom CA, Potekhina L, Ransford S, Ray PL, Rette D, Reynoldson C, Rimorin C, Rocha D, Ruiz A, Sanchez REA, Sawyer L, Sedeno-Cortes A, Sevigny JP, Shapovalova N, Shepard N, Shulga L, Sigler AR, Siverts L, Soliman S, Somasundaram S, Staats B, Stewart K, Szelenyi E, Tieu M, Trader C, Tran A, van Velthoven CTJ, Walker M, Wang Y, Weed N, Wirthlin M, Wood T, Wynalda B, Yao Z, Zhou T, Ariza J, Dee N, Reding M, Ronellenfitch K, Mufti S, Sunkin SM, Smith KA, Esposito L, Waters J, Thyagarajan B, Yao S, Lein ES, Zeng H, Levi BP, Ngai J, Ting JT, Tasic B. Cell. 2025 May 16:S0092-8674(25)00513-6. doi: 10.1016/j.cell.2025.05.002. PubMed 40403729.
Backbone
  Vector backbone: pAAV2
  Vector type: AAV
Growth in bacteria
  Bacterial resistance: Ampicillin, 100 μg/mL
  Growth temperature: 37°C
  Growth strain: NEB Stable
  Copy number: High Copy
Gene/Insert
  Gene/Insert name: iCre(R297T)
  Species: Synthetic
  Promoter: minRho
  Cloning method: Gibson Cloning
Terms and licenses: Academic/Nonprofit Terms; Industry Terms: Not Available to Industry
How to cite: AiP13786 - pAAV-AiE0140h-minBG-iCre(R297T)-BGHpA (Alias: CN3786) was a gift from Allen Institute for Brain Science & Jonathan Ting (Addgene plasmid # 230382 ; http://n2t.net/addgene:230382 ; RRID:Addgene_230382)
