[The description below was written by a language model from this plasmid's Addgene catalogue record and pLannotate feature annotations shown in this document.]
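Description:
AiP13786 - pAAV-AiE0140h-minBG-iCre(R297T)-BGHpA (alias CN3786) is an AAV transfer plasmid built on a pAAV2 backbone, used to package a recombinant AAV genome that delivers Cre recombinase to selected brain cell populations. It is about 4.6 kb and is maintained in E. coli as a high-copy plasmid through a ColE1/pUC-type origin, with ampicillin selection from the AmpR (β-lactamase) gene and its promoter. The backbone also carries an f1 phage origin and small remnants of the pBR322 bom and rop regions. The recorded host is a recombination-deficient strain, a common choice for keeping the repetitive ITRs intact.

The payload lies between AAV2 inverted terminal repeats, which supply the cis signals for genome replication and encapsidation. The annotation detects the downstream ITR in full, while the upstream one appears only as short fragments. Expression is controlled by AiE0140h, an enhancer sequence designed to direct AAV-mediated transgene expression to specific populations of brain cells, coupled to a minimal promoter. The record is inconsistent about this promoter: the plasmid name indicates minBG (minimal beta-globin), whereas the catalogue field lists minRho. The feature table annotates neither the enhancer nor the promoter, which presumably occupy the unannotated stretch upstream of the coding sequence. That coding sequence is iCre(R297T), a synthetic Cre variant carrying an R297T substitution, and it is followed by a bovine growth hormone polyadenylation signal.

Cre catalyses recombination between loxP sites, so the resulting virus would typically be paired with Cre-dependent reporter or effector alleles or vectors to gain enhancer-defined genetic access to cell types. The specific target population is not stated in the record.
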