Features (pLannotate 1.2.2; 12 found; start..end, strand, type, name):
     12..39      +  repeat_region  AAV2 ITR (fragment): inverted terminal repeat of adeno-associated virus serotype 2 inverted
     68..95      +  repeat_region  AAV2 ITR (fragment): inverted terminal repeat of adeno-associated virus serotype 2 inverted
    566..1591    +  CDS            cre: RECR_BPP1 - Experimental evidence at protein level: Swiss-Prot protein existence level 1. Catalyzes site-specific recombination between two 34-base- pair LOXP sites. Its role is to maintain the phage genome as a monomeric unit-copy plasmid in the lysogenic state. From Escherichia phage P1 (Bacteriophage P1).
   1631..1742    +  polyA_signal   bGH poly(A) signal: bovine growth hormone polyadenylation signal
   1860..2000    +  repeat_region  AAV2 ITR: inverted terminal repeat of adeno-associated virus serotype 2 inverted
   2005..2056    -  misc_feature   bom (fragment): basis of mobility region from pBR322
   2075..2530    +  rep_origin     f1 ori (sequence partly withheld): f1 bacteriophage origin of replication; arrow indicates direction of (+) strand synthesis
   2531..2580    -  misc_feature   bom (fragment): basis of mobility region from pBR322
   2682..2717    -  CDS            rop (fragment): Rop protein, which maintains plasmids at low copy number; rop
   2812..2916    +  promoter       AmpR promoter: bla
   2917..3777    +  CDS            AmpR: β-lactamase; bla; confers resistance to ampicillin, carbenicillin, and related antibiotics
   3948..4536    +  rep_origin     ori: high-copy-number ColE1/pMB1/pBR322/pUC origin of replication
>Addgene plasmid #230382 | AiP13786 - pAAV-AiE0140h-minBG-iCre(R297T)-BGHpA (Alias: CN3786) | addgene full sequence | sequence record 462401 | Addgene NGS Result
CCTGCAGGCAGCTGCGCGCTCGCTCGCTCACTGAGGCCGCCCGGGCGTCGGGCGACCTTTGGTCGCCCGG
CCTCAGTGAGCGAGCGAGCGCGCAGAGAGGGAGTGGCCAACTCCATCACTAGGGGTTCCTGCGGCCGCAC
GCGTGGTTGTGTGTGAAGATTAAGCCCTTTCTTGCTCTATGTATTTGAGCCTAGAAAAAGACACACTCCC
AAGAAATTAGAATAAAGGGAAAAATGACTTTGAGATGTACTTTCTTAAAATAACTGAAGTAATGACCGCA
TGAGCCAGCTGATGGGTTTTTAAATGGATACGTTTCTATCAGCCTGCTGCTTGATGCCAGAGCCAAATAT
ATATGGAGTGTATTATATCATATCCTGTAGGCAGGAGACTGTTGGGGCATTGGGGGACTTAGAGAGGTGA
AGTGGCAGGCTTGGCACAGGAATTAACAGCAGAGCTCGGGCTGGGCATAAAAGTCAGGGCAGAGCCATCT
ATTGCTTACATTTGCTTCTGGGATCCAGATCTTTCGAAGCTAGCCACCATGGTGCCCAAGAAGAAGAGGA
AAGTCTCCAACCTGCTGACTGTGCACCAAAACCTGCCTGCCCTCCCTGTGGATGCCACCTCTGATGAAGT
CAGGAAGAACCTGATGGACATGTTCAGGGACAGGCAGGCCTTCTCTGAACACACCTGGAAGATGCTCCTG
TCTGTGTGCAGATCCTGGGCTGCCTGGTGCAAGCTGAACAACAGGAAATGGTTCCCTGCTGAACCTGAGG
ATGTGAGGGACTACCTCCTGTACCTGCAAGCCAGAGGCCTGGCTGTGAAGACCATCCAACAGCACCTGGG
CCAGCTCAACATGCTGCACAGGAGATCTGGCCTGCCTCGCCCTTCTGACTCCAATGCTGTGTCCCTGGTG
ATGAGGAGAATCAGAAAGGAGAATGTGGATGCTGGGGAGAGAGCCAAGCAGGCCCTGGCCTTTGAACGCA
CTGACTTTGACCAAGTCAGATCCCTGATGGAGAACTCTGACAGATGCCAGGACATCAGGAACCTGGCCTT
CCTGGGCATTGCCTACAACACCCTGCTGCGCATTGCCGAAATTGCCAGAATCAGAGTGAAGGACATCTCC
CGCACCGATGGTGGGAGAATGCTGATCCACATTGGCAGGACCAAGACCCTGGTGTCCACAGCTGGTGTGG
AGAAGGCCCTGTCCCTGGGGGTTACCAAGCTGGTGGAGAGATGGATCTCTGTGTCTGGTGTGGCTGATGA
CCCCAACAACTACCTGTTCTGCCGGGTCAGAAAGAATGGTGTGGCTGCCCCTTCTGCCACCTCCCAACTG
TCCACCCGGGCCCTGGAAGGGATCTTTGAGGCCACCCACCGCCTGATCTATGGTGCCAAGGATGACTCTG
GGCAGAGATACCTGGCCTGGTCTGGCCACTCTGCCAGAGTGGGTGCTGCCACCGACATGGCCAGGGCTGG
TGTGTCCATCCCTGAAATCATGCAGGCTGGTGGCTGGACCAATGTGAACATTGTGATGAACTACATCAGA
AACCTGGACTCTGAGACTGGGGCCATGGTGAGGCTGCTCGAAGATGGGGACTGAGGCGCGCCGAATTCAA
GCTTCTCGAGAGATCTTCGACTGTGCCTTCTAGTTGCCAGCCATCTGTTGTTTGCCCCTCCCCCGTGCCT
TCCTTGACCCTGGAAGGTGCCACTCCCACTGTCCTTTCCTAATAAAATGAGGAAATTGCATCGCATTGTC
TGAGTAGGTGTCATTCTATTCTGGGGGGTGGGGTGGGGCAGGACAGCAAGGGGGAGGATTGGGAAGACAA
TAGCAGGCATGAGATCTCACGTGCGGACCGAGCGGCCGCAGGAACCCCTAGTGATGGAGTTGGCCACTCC
CTCTCTGCGCGCTCGCTCGCTCACTGAGGCCGGGCGACCAAAGGTCGCCCGACGCCCGGGCTTTGCCCGG
GCGGCCTCAGTGAGCGAGCGAGCGCGCAGCTGCCTGCAGGGGCGCCTGATGCGGTATTTTCTCCTTACGC
ATCTGTGCGGTATTTCACACCGCATA
[95 nt withheld, positions 2057-2151]
T
[46 nt withheld, positions 2153-2198]
C
[141 nt withheld, positions 2200-2340]
CCTTTGACGTTGGAGTCCACGTTCTTT
[37 nt withheld, positions 2368-2404]
ACTCTATCTCGGGCTATTCTTTTGATTTATAAGGGATTTTGCCGATTTCGGTCTATTGGTTAAAAAATGA
GCTGATTTAACAAAAATTTAACGCGAATTTTAACAAAATATTAACGTTTACAATTTTATGGTGCACTCTC
AGTACAATCTGCTCTGATGCCGCATAGTTAAGCCAGCCCCGACACCCGCCAACACCCGCTGACGCGCCCT
GACGGGCTTGTCTGCTCCCGGCATCCGCTTACAGACAAGCTGTGACCGTCTCCGGGAGCTGCATGTGTCA
GAGGTTTTCACCGTCATCACCGAAACGCGCGAGACGAAAGGGCCTCGTGATACGCCTATTTTTATAGGTT
AATGTCATGATAATAATGGTTTCTTAGACGTCAGGTGGCACTTTTCGGGGAAATGTGCGCGGAACCCCTA
TTTGTTTATTTTTCTAAATACATTCAAATATGTATCCGCTCATGAGACAATAACCCTGATAAATGCTTCA
ATAATATTGAAAAAGGAAGAGTATGAGTATTCAACATTTCCGTGTCGCCCTTATTCCCTTTTTTGCGGCA
TTTTGCCTTCCTGTTTTTGCTCACCCAGAAACGCTGGTGAAAGTAAAAGATGCTGAAGATCAGTTGGGTG
CACGAGTGGGTTACATCGAACTGGATCTCAACAGCGGTAAGATCCTTGAGAGTTTTCGCCCCGAAGAACG
TTTTCCAATGATGAGCACTTTTAAAGTTCTGCTATGTGGCGCGGTATTATCCCGTATTGACGCCGGGCAA
GAGCAACTCGGTCGCCGCATACACTATTCTCAGAATGACTTGGTTGAGTACTCACCAGTCACAGAAAAGC
ATCTTACGGATGGCATGACAGTAAGAGAATTATGCAGTGCTGCCATAACCATGAGTGATAACACTGCGGC
CAACTTACTTCTGACAACGATCGGAGGACCGAAGGAGCTAACCGCTTTTTTGCACAACATGGGGGATCAT
GTAACTCGCCTTGATCGTTGGGAACCGGAGCTGAATGAAGCCATACCAAACGACGAGCGTGACACCACGA
TGCCTGTAGCAATGGCAACAACGTTGCGCAAACTATTAACTGGCGAACTACTTACTCTAGCTTCCCGGCA
ACAATTAATAGACTGGATGGAGGCGGATAAAGTTGCAGGACCACTTCTGCGCTCGGCCCTTCCGGCTGGC
TGGTTTATTGCTGATAAATCTGGAGCCGGTGAGCGTGGGTCTCGCGGTATCATTGCAGCACTGGGGCCAG
ATGGTAAGCCCTCCCGTATCGTAGTTATCTACACGACGGGGAGTCAGGCAACTATGGATGAACGAAATAG
ACAGATCGCTGAGATAGGTGCCTCACTGATTAAGCATTGGTAACTGTCAGACCAAGTTTACTCATATATA
CTTTAGATTGATTTAAAACTTCATTTTTAATTTAAAAGGATCTAGGTGAAGATCCTTTTTGATAATCTCA
TGACCAAAATCCCTTAACGTGAGTTTTCGTTCCACTGAGCGTCAGACCCCGTAGAAAAGATCAAAGGATC
TTCTTGAGATCCTTTTTTTCTGCGCGTAATCTGCTGCTTGCAAACAAAAAAACCACCGCTACCAGCGGTG
GTTTGTTTGCCGGATCAAGAGCTACCAACTCTTTTTCCGAAGGTAACTGGCTTCAGCAGAGCGCAGATAC
CAAATACTGTTCTTCTAGTGTAGCCGTAGTTAGGCCACCACTTCAAGAACTCTGTAGCACCGCCTACATA
CCTCGCTCTGCTAATCCTGTTACCAGTGGCTGCTGCCAGTGGCGATAAGTCGTGTCTTACCGGGTTGGAC
TCAAGACGATAGTTACCGGATAAGGCGCAGCGGTCGGGCTGAACGGGGGGTTCGTGCACACAGCCCAGCT
TGGAGCGAACGACCTACACCGAACTGAGATACCTACAGCGTGAGCTATGAGAAAGCGCCACGCTTCCCGA
AGGGAGAAAGGCGGACAGGTATCCGGTAAGCGGCAGGGTCGGAACAGGAGAGCGCACGAGGGAGCTTCCA
GGGGGAAACGCCTGGTATCTTTATAGTCCTGTCGGGTTTCGCCACCTCTGACTTGAGCGTCGATTTTTGT
GATGCTCGTCAGGGGGGCGGAGCCTATGGAAAAACGCCAGCAACGCGGCCTTTTTACGGTTCCTGGCCTT
TTGCTGGCCTTTTGCTCACATGT
